>Addgene plasmid #202177 | pL0_EF-fcpB | addgene full sequence | sequence record 405692 | Addgene NGS Result
GGATGCGAGTAATGAGCTCGGCACAAAATCACCACTCGATACAGGCAGCCCATCAGTCCGGGACGGCGTC
AGCGGGAGAGCCGTTGTAAGGCGGCAGACTTTGCTCATGTTACCGATGCTATTCGGAAGAACGGCAACTA
AGCTGCCGGGTTTGAAACACGGATGATCTCGCGGAGGGTAGCATGTTGATTGTAACGATGACAGAGCGTT
GCTGCCTGTGATCACCGCTCCTCTAGAGTCGACTTGCAGGCATGCAAGCTTAGCAAGCGAACCGGAATTG
CCAGCTGGGGCGCCCTCTGGTAAGGTTGGGAAGCCCTGCAAAGTAAACTGGATGGCTTTCTTGCCGCCAA
GGATCTGATGGCGCAGGGGATCAATATCTGATCAAGAGACAGGATGAGGATCGTTTCGCATGAGGGAAGC
GGTGATCGCCGAAGTATCGACTCAACTATCAGAGGTAGTTGGCGTCATCGAGCGCCATCTCGAACCGACG
TTGCTGGCCGTACATTTGTACGGCTCCGCAGTGGATGGCGGCCTGAAGCCACACAGTGATATTGATTTGC
TGGTTACGGTGACCGTAAGGCTTGATGAAACAACGCGGCGAGCTTTGATCAACGACCTTTTGGAAACTTC
GGCTTCCCCTGGAGAGAGTGAGATTCTCCGCGCTGTAGAAGTCACCATTGTTGTGCACGACGACATCATT
CCGTGGCGTTATCCAGCTAAGCGCGAACTGCAATTTGGAGAATGGCAGCGCAATGACATTCTTGCTGGTA
TCTTCGAGCCAGCCACGATCGACATTGATCTGGCTATCTTGCTGACAAAAGCAAGAGAACATAGCGTTGC
CTTGGTAGGTCCAGCGGCGGAGGAACTCTTTGATCCGGTTCCTGAACAGGATCTATTTGAGGCGCTAAAT
GAAACCTTAACGCTATGGAACTCGCCGCCCGACTGGGCTGGCGATGAGCGAAATGTAGTGCTTACGTTGT
CCCGCATTTGGTACAGCGCAGTAACCGGCAAAATCGCGCCGAAGGATGTCGCTGCCGACTGGGCAATGGA
GCGCCTGCCGGCCCAGTATCAGCCCGTCATACTTGAAGCTAGACAGGCTTATCTTGGACAAGAAGAAGAT
CGCTTGGCCTCGCGCGCAGATCAGTTGGAAGAATTTGTCCACTACGTGAAAGGCGAGATCACCAAGGTAG
TCGGCAAATAATAATCACCTAGAATGCATGACCAAAATCCCTTAACGTGAGTTTTCGTTCCACTGAGCGT
CAGACCCCGTAGAAAAGATCAAAGGATCTTCTTGAGATCCTTTTTTTCTGCGCGTAATCTGCTGCTTGCA
AACAAAAAAACCACCGCTACCAGCGGTGGTTTGTTTGCCGGATCAAGAGCTACCAACTCTTTTTCCGAAG
GTAACTGGCTTCAGCAGAGCGCAGATACCAAATACTGTTCTTCTAGTGTAGCCGTAGTTAGGCCACCACT
TCAAGAACTCTGTAGCACCGCCTACATACCTCGCTCTGCTAATCCTGTTACCAGTGGCTGCTGCCAGTGG
CGATAAGTCGTGTCTTACCGGGTTGGACTCAAGACGATAGTTACCGGATAAGGCGCAGCGGTCGGGCTGA
ACGGGGGGTTCGTGCACACAGCCCAGCTTGGAGCGAACGACCTACACCGAACTGAGATACCTACAGCGTG
AGCTATGAGAAAGCGCCACGCTTCCCGAAGGGAGAAAGGCGGACAGGTATCCGGTAAGCGGCAGGGTCGG
AACAGGAGAGCGCACGAGGGAGCTTCCAGGGGGAAACGCCTGGTATCTTTATAGTCCTGTCGGGTTTCGC
CACCTCTGACTTGAGCGTCGATTTTTGTGATGCTCGTCAGGGGGGCGGAGCCTATGGAAAAACGCCAGCA
ACGCGGCCTTTTTACGGTTCCTGGCCTTTTGCTGGCCTTTTGCTCACATGTTCTTTCCTGCGTTATCCCC
TGATTCTGTGGGTGGAAGGGCTCGGAGTTGTGGTAATCTATGTATCCTGGTGGTCTCAAGCGCACAAGTC
AATTGCGCTCCTGTCAGTAGAAGTTTCAATTTGTTTCATTGTGTTCCCATCTAAATATCATTGTAGCCCA
TTGTACTTGATTGAGTCCTTGATTGATCAGGATTTACAGTTAGTCCCTTCACCTTTGGCAATTCGAATTT
GTTTGATAGTAGGGGGGAAATTCCGAGAAGTGCGATCCAGCCGGTGGCTTTTGTCACCTCTGTGCTCGAT
ACAGACTTTAAAACCCAACAAGATTAGACATTTTTTGCATGGAATGCACTGCCATGATTTTTTATATTAC
AGGTGCCCCGAAAGATAGCCTTTTGGAGAGGATGGTTGTCACTTGTGTTGAGAGTTTTGAGGTGTTCATA
GAGTGTGCGTCGTGCAGCGCTTTTGCAAAATAGCTGATGCAAACGTACTCCGTCCAATCAAGCGCGGCTG
GTATGTTTGATCATCATATCTTCTCTATTGGAACAGCCCTAGAACAATTACAACTCCGGGCTCCTAAAGA
GAAAAATTATGTCTTCGCGAACTTCTAGACTGTTCTGTATTTTTGTGAACGGGAATGTTACAGCAACGCA
ATGCTTCGAACCAGTTAGAATCTAATATGTTATTCCAGAAACGGCCTAACCCAGCAAGTAAAAAGCTGAG
ACCTGAGACGAGACGAGACAGCCTGAGAAT
Features (pLannotate 1.2.2; 4 found; start..end, strand, type, name):
    229..261     +  misc_feature   MCS (fragment): pUC18/19 multiple cloning site
    262..378     +  CDS            tnpA (fragment): TN5P_ECOLX - Also known as tnp. Experimental evidence at protein level: Swiss-Prot protein existence level 1. Mediates transposition of transposon Tn5 by a 'cut and paste' mechanism. First, the monomeric transposase binds the 19 bp inverted DNA repeats flanking the transposon. Then, dimerization of the DNA- bound transposase creates a synaptic DNA complex. After nicking of the first DNA strand, excision of the transposon proceeds through a series of intermediates. The transposase then mediates the insertion of the transposon at a new site by strand transfer. The activity of the wild- type tran
    410..1198    +  CDS            aadA: S3AD_ECOLX - Experimental evidence at protein level: Swiss-Prot protein existence level 1. Mediates bacterial resistance to the antibiotics streptomycin and spectinomycin. From Escherichia coli.
   1292..1880    +  rep_origin     ori: high-copy-number ColE1/pMB1/pBR322/pUC origin of replication
