[The description below was written by a language model from this plasmid's Addgene catalogue record and pLannotate feature annotations shown in this document.]
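Description:
pL0_EF-fcpB is a Level 0 part plasmid for Universal Loop (uLoop) assembly, a synthetic biology system for hierarchical, Type IIS-based DNA fabrication across kingdoms. It is built on the pL0R backbone and is a small plasmid of about 2.7 kb that is maintained in E. coli. Replication relies on a high-copy ColE1/pUC-type origin. Selection is by spectinomycin, conferred by the aadA aminoglycoside adenylyltransferase gene, which also gives streptomycin resistance. The automated annotation also picks up a short fragment of the pUC18/19 multiple cloning site and a short fragment resembling the Tn5 transposase coding sequence just upstream of aadA. These appear to be backbone remnants rather than functional elements.

The payload is a 638 bp terminator sequence from the fcpB gene (gene 25172) of the marine diatom Phaeodactylum tricornutum, carried without mutations and introduced by Gibson cloning. The feature table does not annotate the terminator itself, since it lists only the backbone elements. The insert presumably lies in the unannotated part of the sequence, but the record does not give its position. The part is flanked by "E" and "F" overhangs, the assembly fusion sites that define its position as the 3′ terminal element of a transcription unit.

The plasmid has no promoter, coding sequence or diatom selection marker of its own, so it serves as a reusable building block rather than an expression vector. It is combined with compatible Level 0 promoter and coding-sequence parts to build Level 1 transcription units. Given the source of the terminator, these would most naturally be for gene expression in P. tricornutum, although the record states only that it is used to build a Level 1 construct.
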