Addgene plasmid #202177: pL0_EF-fcpB
Purpose: Level 0 plasmid containing a terminator sequence from gene 25172 from Phaeodactylum tricornutum with EF overhangs used to build a level 1 construct.
Depositing lab: Christopher Dupont. Depositing organization: J. Craig Venter Institute (JCVI). Publication: Universal loop assembly: open, efficient and cross-kingdom DNA fabrication. Pollak B, Matute T, Nunez I, Cerda A, Lopez C, Vargas V, Kan A, Bielinski V, von Dassow P, Dupont CL, Federici F. Synth Biol (Oxf). 2020;5(1):ysaa001. doi: 10.1093/synbio/ysaa001. Epub 2020 Feb 5. PubMed 32161816.
Backbone
  Vector backbone: pL0R
  Vector type: Synthetic Biology
Growth in bacteria
  Bacterial resistance: Spectinomycin, 50 μg/mL
  Growth temperature: 37°C
  Growth strain: DH5alpha
  Copy number: High Copy
Gene/Insert
  Gene/Insert name: fcpB terminator
  Species: Phaeodactylum tricornutum
  Insert size (bp): 638
  Mutation: None
  Cloning method: Gibson Cloning
How to cite: pL0_EF-fcpB was a gift from Christopher Dupont (Addgene plasmid # 202177 ; http://n2t.net/addgene:202177 ; RRID:Addgene_202177)
